Addgene plasmid #197464: 2BT-His-TEV-cs-ATG3_T244A
Purpose: Bacterial Expression of human ATG3 T244A
Depositing lab: James Hurley. Depositing organization: University of California, Berkeley.
Backbone
  Vector backbone: 2BT
  Vector type: Bacterial Expression
Growth in bacteria
  Bacterial resistance: Ampicillin, 100 μg/mL
  Growth temperature: 37°C
  Growth strain: DH5alpha
  Copy number: High Copy
Gene/Insert
  Gene/Insert name: ATG3
  Species: H. sapiens (human)
  Mutation: T244A
  Entrez Gene: ATG3 (a.k.a. APG3, APG3-LIKE, APG3L, PC3-96, hApg3)
  Tag / fusion protein: His (N terminal on insert)
  Cloning method: Ligation Independent Cloning
Terms and licenses: Academic/Nonprofit Terms; Industry Terms: Not Available to Industry
How to cite: 2BT-His-TEV-cs-ATG3_T244A was a gift from James Hurley (Addgene plasmid # 197464)
