[The description below was written by a language model from this plasmid's Addgene catalogue record and pLannotate feature annotations shown in this document.]
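Description:
2BT-His-TEV-cs-ATG3_T244A is a 5.7 kb bacterial expression plasmid built on the 2BT backbone, a pBR322/pET-style vector designed for ligation-independent cloning. It is maintained in E. coli through a ColE1/pMB1-type origin and selected with ampicillin via the β-lactamase gene and its native promoter. The feature table also shows the bom mobility region and the rop gene. Rop normally moderates copy number, although the catalogue entry lists the plasmid as high copy. Two fragments of the tetracycline resistance gene and the tet promoter flank the expression cassette. These are remnants of the pBR322 lineage, interrupted by the cassette, and tetracycline is not listed as a selection.

The payload is human ATG3 carrying a T244A substitution, transcribed from a T7 promoter and translated from the strong phage T7 gene 10 ribosome binding site, with a T7 terminator downstream. Expression therefore requires a host that supplies T7 RNA polymerase, whereas the listed DH5alpha strain serves only for propagation. The open reading frame begins with a 6xHis tag followed by a TEV protease recognition site (annotated as a partial match), so the protein can be captured by metal-affinity chromatography and the tag then cleaved off. A short annotated match to a T7 gene 10-derived solubility tag lies after the ATG3 coding region and just before the terminator, and is probably vector sequence rather than part of the fusion.

ATG3 is the E2-like enzyme that conjugates ATG8-family proteins such as LC3 and GABARAP to phosphatidylethanolamine during autophagy. The construct is intended for producing recombinant mutant protein. The record does not state the functional rationale for the T244A change.
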