Features (pLannotate 1.2.2; 16 found; start..end, strand, type, name):
    104..208     +  promoter       AmpR promoter: bla
    209..1069    +  CDS            AmpR: β-lactamase; bla; confers resistance to ampicillin, carbenicillin, and related antibiotics
   1240..1828    +  rep_origin     ori: high-copy-number ColE1/pMB1/pBR322/pUC origin of replication
   2014..2153    -  misc_feature   bom: basis of mobility region from pBR322
   2255..2446    -  CDS            rop: Rop protein, which maintains plasmids at low copy number; rop
   2463..2843    +  CDS            YPB1_ECOLX: Protein predicted: Swiss-Prot protein existence level 4. From Escherichia coli.
   3085..3985    -  CDS            TcR (fragment): tetracycline efflux protein; tet; confers resistance to tetracycline
   4007..4025    +  promoter       T7 promoter: promoter for bacteriophage T7 RNA polymerase
   4114..4136    +  RBS            RBS: efficient ribosome binding site from bacteriophage T7 gene 10 (Olins and Rangwala, 1989)
   4156..4173    +  CDS            6xHis: 6xHis affinity tag
   4174..4190    +  CDS            TEV site (fragment): tobacco etch virus (TEV) protease recognition and cleavage site
   4201..5142    +  CDS            ATG3: ATG3_HUMAN - Also known as APG3, APG3L. Experimental evidence at protein level: Swiss-Prot protein existence level 1. E2 conjugating enzyme required for the cytoplasm to vacuole transport (Cvt), autophagy, and mitochondrial homeostasis. Responsible for the E2-like covalent binding of phosphatidylethanolamine to the C- terminal Gly of ATG8-like proteins (GABARAP, GABARAPL1, GABARAPL2 or MAP1LC3A). The ATG12-ATG5 conjugate plays a role of an E3 and promotes the transfer of ATG8-like proteins from ATG3 to phosphatidylethanolamine (PE). This step is required for the membrane association of ATG8-li
   5231..5280    +  CDS            SET1 (fragment): solubility-enhancement tag derived from T7 phage gene 10B
   5288..5335    +  terminator     T7 terminator: transcription terminator for bacteriophage T7 RNA polymerase
   5361..5653    -  CDS            TcR (fragment): tetracycline efflux protein; tet; confers resistance to tetracycline
   5701..5729    -  promoter       tet promoter: E. coli promoter for tetracycline efflux protein gene
>Addgene plasmid #197464 | 2BT-His-TEV-cs-ATG3_T244A | addgene full sequence | sequence record 389428 | Addgene NGS Result
TTCTTGAAGACGAAAGGGCCTCGTGATACGCCTATTTTTATAGGTTAATGTCATGATAATAATGGTTTCT
TAGACGTCAGGTGGCACTTTTCGGGGAAATGTGCGCGGAACCCCTATTTGTTTATTTTTCTAAATACATT
CAAATATGTATCCGCTCATGAGACAATAACCCTGATAAATGCTTCAATAACATTGAAAAAGGAAGAGTAT
GAGTATTCAACATTTCCGTGTCGCCCTTATTCCCTTTTTTGCGGCATTTTGCCTTCCTGTTTTTGCTCAC
CCAGAAACGCTGGTGAAAGTAAAAGATGCTGAAGATCAGTTGGGTGCACGAGTGGGTTACATCGAACTGG
ATCTCAACAGCGGTAAGATCCTTGAGAGTTTTCGCCCCGAAGAACGTTTTCCAATGATGAGCACTTTTAA
AGTTCTGCTATGTGGCGCGGTATTATCCCGTGTTGACGCCGGGCAAGAGCAACTCGGTCGCCGCATACAC
TATTCTCAGAATGACTTGGTTGAGTACTCACCAGTCACAGAAAAGCATCTTACGGATGGCATGACAGTAA
GAGAATTATGCAGTGCTGCCATAACCATGAGTGATAACACTGCGGCCAACTTACTTCTGACAACGATCGG
AGGACCGAAGGAGCTAACCGCTTTTTTGCACAACATGGGGGATCATGTAACTCGCCTTGATCGTTGGGAA
CCGGAGCTGAATGAAGCCATACCAAACGACGAGCGTGACACCACGATGCCTGCAGCAATGGCAACAACGT
TGCGCAAACTATTAACTGGCGAACTACTTACTCTAGCTTCCCGGCAACAATTAATAGACTGGATGGAGGC
GGATAAAGTTGCAGGACCACTTCTGCGCTCGGCCCTTCCGGCTGGCTGGTTTATTGCTGATAAATCTGGA
GCCGGTGAGCGTGGGTCTCGCGGTATCATTGCAGCACTGGGGCCAGATGGTAAGCCCTCCCGTATCGTAG
TTATCTACACGACGGGGAGTCAGGCAACTATGGATGAACGAAATAGACAGATCGCTGAGATAGGTGCCTC
ACTGATTAAGCATTGGTAACTGTCAGACCAAGTTTACTCATATATACTTTAGATTGATTTAAAACTTCAT
TTTTAATTTAAAAGGATCTAGGTGAAGATCCTTTTTGATAATCTCATGACCAAAATCCCTTAACGTGAGT
TTTCGTTCCACTGAGCGTCAGACCCCGTAGAAAAGATCAAAGGATCTTCTTGAGATCCTTTTTTTCTGCG
CGTAATCTGCTGCTTGCAAACAAAAAAACCACCGCTACCAGCGGTGGTTTGTTTGCCGGATCAAGAGCTA
CCAACTCTTTTTCCGAAGGTAACTGGCTTCAGCAGAGCGCAGATACCAAATACTGTCCTTCTAGTGTAGC
CGTAGTTAGGCCACCACTTCAAGAACTCTGTAGCACCGCCTACATACCTCGCTCTGCTAATCCTGTTACC
AGTGGCTGCTGCCAGTGGCGATAAGTCGTGTCTTACCGGGTTGGACTCAAGACGATAGTTACCGGATAAG
GCGCAGCGGTCGGGCTGAACGGGGGGTTCGTGCACACAGCCCAGCTTGGAGCGAACGACCTACACCGAAC
TGAGATACCTACAGCGTGAGCTATGAGAAAGCGCCACGCTTCCCGAAGGGAGAAAGGCGGACAGGTATCC
GGTAAGCGGCAGGGTCGGAACAGGAGAGCGCACGAGGGAGCTTCCAGGGGGAAACGCCTGGTATCTTTAT
AGTCCTGTCGGGTTTCGCCACCTCTGACTTGAGCGTCGATTTTTGTGATGCTCGTCAGGGGGGCGGAGCC
TATGGAAAAACGCCAGCAACGCGGCCTTTTTACGGTTCCTGGCCTTTTGCTGGCCTTTTGCTCACATGTT
CTTTCCTGCGTTATCCCCTGATTCTGTGGATAACCGTATTACCGCCTTTGAGTGAGCTGATACCGCTCGC
CGCAGCCGAACGACCGAGCGCAGCGAGTCAGTGAGCGAGGAAGCGGAAGAGCGCCTGATGCGGTATTTTC
TCCTTACGCATCTGTGCGGTATTTCACACCGCAATGGTGCACTCTCAGTACAATCTGCTCTGATGCCGCA
TAGTTAAGCCAGTATACACTCCGCTATCGCTACGTGACTGGGTCATGGCTGCGCCCCGACACCCGCCAAC
ACCCGCTGACGCGCCCTGACGGGCTTGTCTGCTCCCGGCATCCGCTTACAGACAAGCTGTGACCGTCTCC
GGGAGCTGCATGTGTCAGAGGTTTTCACCGTCATCACCGAAACGCGCGAGGCAGCTGCGGTAAAGCTCAT
CAGCGTGGTCGTGAAGCGATTCACAGATGTCTGCCTGTTCATCCGCGTCCAGCTCGTTGAGTTTCTCCAG
AAGCGTTAATGTCTGGCTTCTGATAAAGCGGGCCATGTTAAGGGCGGTTTTTTCCTGTTTGGTCACTGAT
GCCTCCGTGTAAGGGGGATTTCTGTTCATGGGGGTAATGATACCGATGAAACGAGAGAGGATGCTCACGA
TACGGGTTACTGATGATGAACATGCCCGGTTACTGGAACGTTGTGAGGGTAAACAACTGGCGGTATGGAT
GCGGCGGGACCAGAGAAAAATCACTCAGGGTCAATGCCAGCGCTTCGTTAATACAGATGTAGGTGTTCCA
CAGGGTAGCCAGCAGCATCCTGCGATGCAGATCCGGAACATAATGGTGCAGGGCGCTGACTTCCGCGTTT
CCAGACTTTACGAAACACGGAAACCGAAGACCATTCATGTTGTTGCTCAGGTCGCAGACGTTTTGCAGCA
GCAGTCGCTTCACGTTCGCTCGCGTATCGGTGATTCATTCTGCTAACCAGTAAGGCAACCCCGCCAGCCT
AGCCGGGTCCTCAACGACAGGAGCACGATCATGCGCACCCGTGGCCAGGACCCAACGCTGCCCGAGATGC
GCCGCGTGCGGCTGCTGGAGATGGCGGACGCGATGGATATGTTCTGCCAAGGGTTGGTTTGCGCATTCAC
AGTTCTCCGCAAGAATTGATTGGCTCCAATTCTTGGAGTGGTGAATCCGTTAGCGAGGTGCCGCCGGCTT
CCATTCAGGTCGAGGTGGCCCGGCTCCATGCACCGCGACGCAACGCGGGGAGGCAGACAAGGTATAGGGC
GGCGCCTACAATCCATGCCAACCCGTTCCATGTGCTCGCCGAGGCGGCATAAATCGCCGTGACGATCAGC
GGTCCAATGATCGAAGTTAGGCTGGTAAGAGCCGCGAGCGATCCTTGAAGCTGTCCCTGATGGTCGTCAT
CTACCTGCCTGGACAGCATGGCCTGCAACGCGGGCATCCCGATGCCGCCGGAAGCGAGAAGAATCATAAT
GGGGAAGGCCATCCAGCCTCGCGTCGCGAACGCCAGCAAGACGTAGCCCAGCGCGTCGGCCGCCATGCCG
GCGATAATGGCCTGCTTCTCGCCGAAACGTTTGGTGGCGGGACCAGTGACGAAGGCTTGAGCGAGGGCGT
GCAAGATTCCGAATACCGCAAGCGACAGGCCGATCATCGTCGCGCTCCAGCGAAAGCGGTCCTCGCCGAA
AATGACCCAGAGCGCTGCCGGCACCTGTCCTACGAGTTGCATGATAAAGAAGACAGTCATAAGTGCGGCG
ACGATAGTCATGCCCCGCGCCCACCGGAAGGAGCTGACTGGGTTGAAGGCTCTCAAGGGCATCGGTCGAC
GCTCTCCCTTATGCGACTCCTGCATTAGGAAGCAGCCCAGTAGTAGGTTGAGGCCGTTGAGCACCGCCGC
CGCAAGGAATGGTGCATGCAAGGAGATGGCGCCCAACAGTCCCCCGGCCACGGGGCCTGCCACCATACCC
ACGCCGAAACAAGCGCTCATGAGCCCGAAGTGGCGAGCCCGATCTTCCCCATCGGTGATGTCGGCGATAT
AGGCGCCAGCAACCGCACCTGTGGCGCCGGTGATGCCGGCCACGATGCGTCCGGCGTAGAGGATCGAGAT
CTCGATCCCGCGAAATTAATACGACTCACTATAGGGAGACCACAACGGTTTCCCTCTAGTGCCGGCTCCG
GAGAGCTCTTTAATTAAGCGGCCGCCCTGCAGGACTCGAGTTCTAGAAATAATTTTGTTTAACTTTAAGA
AGGAGATATACATATGAAATCTTCTCACCATCACCATCACCATGAAAACCTGTACTTCCAATCCAATGCA
ATGCAGAATGTGATTAATACTGTGAAGGGAAAGGCACTGGAAGTGGCTGAGTACCTGACCCCGGTCCTCA
AGGAATCAAAGTTTAAGGAAACAGGTGTAATTACCCCAGAAGAGTTTGTGGCAGCTGGAGATCACCTAGT
CCACCACTGTCCAACATGGCAATGGGCTACAGGGGAAGAATTGAAAGTGAAGGCATACCTACCAACAGGC
AAACAATTTTTGGTAACCAAAAATGTGCCGTGCTATAAGCGGTGCAAACAGATGGAATATTCAGATGAAT
TGGAAGCTATCATTGAAGAAGATGATGGTGATGGCGGATGGGTAGATACATATCACAACACAGGTATTAC
AGGAATAACGGAAGCCGTTAAAGAGATCACACTGGAAAATAAGGACAATATAAGGCTTCAAGATTGCTCA
GCACTATGTGAAGAGGAAGAAGATGAAGATGAAGGAGAAGCTGCAGATATGGAAGAATATGAAGAGAGTG
GATTGTTGGAAACAGATGAGGCTACCCTAGATACAAGGAAAATAGTAGAAGCTTGTAAAGCCAAAACTGA
TGCTGGCGGTGAAGATGCTATTTTGCAAACCAGAACTTATGACCTTTACATCACTTATGATAAATATTAC
CAGACTCCACGATTATGGTTGTTTGGCTATGATGAGCAACGGCAGCCTTTAACAGTTGAGCACATGTATG
AAGACATCAGTCAGGATCATGTGAAGAAAGCGGTGACCATTGAAAATCACCCTCATCTGCCACCACCTCC
CATGTGTTCAGTTCACCCATGCAGGCATGCTGAGGTGATGAAGAAAATCATTGAGACTGTTGCAGAAGGA
GGGGGAGAACTTGGAGTTCATATGTATCTTCTTATTTTCTTGAAATTTGTACAAGCTGTCATTCCAACAA
TAGAATATGACTACACAAGACACTTCACAATGTAATAATAACATTGGAAGTGGATAACGGATCCGCGATC
GCGGCGCGCCACCTGGTGGCCGGCCGGTACCACGCGTGCGCGCTGATCCGGCTGCTAACAAAGCCCGAAA
GGAAGCTGAGTTGGCTGCTGCCACCGCTGAGCAATAACTAGCATAACCCCTTGGGGCCTCTAAACGGGTC
TTGAGGGGTTTTTTGCTGAAAGGAGGAACTATATCCGGATATCCACAGGACGGGTGTGGTCGCCATGATC
GCGTAGTCGATAGTGGCTCCAAGTAGCGAAGCGAGCAGGACTGGGCGGCGGCCAAAGCGGTCGGACAGTG
CTCCGAGAACGGGTGCGCATAGAAATTGCATCAACGCATATAGCGCTAGCAGCACGCCATAGTGACTGGC
GATGCTGTCGGAATGGACGATATCCCGCAAGAGGCCCGGCAGTACCGGCATAACCAAGCCTATGCCTACA
GCATCCAGGGTGACGGTGCCGAGGATGACGATGAGCGCATTGTTAGATTTCATACACGGTGCCTGACTGC
GTTAGCAATTTAACTGTGATAAACTACCGCATTAAAGCTTATCGATGATAAGCTGTCAAACATGAGAA
